Addgene plasmid #234032: makeTCR_Hs.TRBV7-4
Purpose: Hs TRBV gene for makeTCR assembly
Depositing lab: Michael Platten. Depositing organization: Deutsches Krebsforschungszentrum (DKFZ). Publication: makeTCR: A Modular Platform for Rapid, Flexible, Scalable, Single-Step T Cell Receptor Synthesis. Hamberger M, Neuhoff M-T, Pietrantonio SV, Boschert T, Maldonado Torres C, Errerd A, Tan CL, Lindner JM, Platten M, Green EW. bioRxiv 2025.04.27.647198 10.1101/2025.04.27.647198.
Backbone
  Vector backbone: pmakeTCR
  Backbone manufacturer: custom
  Backbone size w/o insert (bp): 1710
  Vector type: Synthetic Biology
Growth in bacteria
  Bacterial resistance: Chloramphenicol, 25 μg/mL
  Growth temperature: 37°C
  Growth strain: DH5alpha
  Copy number: High Copy
Gene/Insert
  Gene/Insert name: TRBV7-4 (alt name: ENSG00000259913)
  Species: H. sapiens (human)
  Insert size (bp): 336
  Entrez Gene: TRBV7-4 (a.k.a. TCRBV6S8A2T, TCRBV7S4, TRBV74)
  Promoter: n/a
  Cloning method: Restriction Enzyme; 5′ cloning site CCAT (not destroyed); 3′ cloning site TGTG (not destroyed)
  Sequencing primers: 5′ M13 (-21) Forward; 3′ M13 Reverse
Resource information
  A portion of this plasmid was derived from a plasmid made by: synthetic
Terms and licenses: Academic/Nonprofit Terms; Industry Terms: Not Available to Industry
Depositor comments: Please visit https://doi.org/10.1101/2025.04.27.647198 for bioRxiv preprint.
How to cite: makeTCR_Hs.TRBV7-4 was a gift from Michael Platten (Addgene plasmid # 234032 ; http://n2t.net/addgene:234032 ; RRID:Addgene_234032)
