[The description below was written by a language model from this plasmid's Addgene catalogue record and pLannotate feature annotations shown in this document.]
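Description:
makeTCR_Hs.TRBV7-4 is a small bacterial part plasmid (about 2.0 kb in the sequenced record) from the makeTCR modular toolkit for synthetic T cell receptor assembly. It is built on the custom pmakeTCR backbone, a minimal synthetic-biology vector of roughly 1.7 kb. The vector is propagated in E. coli through a high-copy ColE1/pUC-type origin and selected with chloramphenicol via a cat gene driven by its native promoter. The backbone modules are insulated by short transcription terminators (tonB, T7Te and T3Te). A residual lacZα fragment is also annotated, and M13 forward and reverse primer sites are listed for sequencing across the insert.

The payload is a 336 bp synthetic segment encoding the human T cell receptor beta-chain variable gene TRBV7-4. There is no promoter, so the plasmid serves only as a storage and donor vector, not an expression construct. The insert is bounded by defined four-base junctions that are retained after cloning. This is consistent with excision as a fragment with fixed overhangs and ordered ligation to other parts, although the record does not name the enzyme used. According to the stated purpose, this V-gene module is combined with other makeTCR components in a single-step assembly of full TCR chains. The record does not describe those partner parts or the destination vector.

The automated feature table labels the insert as TRBV7-1, a probable non-functional ORF. This most likely reflects a best database match to a closely related TRBV7 family member, and the catalogue identifies the insert as TRBV7-4.
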