Features (pLannotate 1.2.2; 8 found; start..end, strand, type, name):
     10..342     +  CDS            TRBV7-1: TVB71_HUMAN - Experimental evidence at protein level: Swiss-Prot protein existence level 1. Probable non-functional open reading frame (ORF) of V region of the variable domain of T cell receptor (TR) beta chain (PubMed:24600447). Non-functional ORF generally cannot participate to the synthesis of a productive T cell receptor (TR) chain due to altered V-(D)-J or switch recombination and/or splicing site (at mRNA level) and/or conserved amino acid change (protein level) (PubMed:9619395). Alpha-beta T cell receptors are antigen specific receptors which are essential to the immune response and are
    431..462     +  terminator     tonB terminator: bidirectional E. coli tonB-P14 transcription terminator
    463..565     +  promoter       cat promoter: promoter of the E. coli cat gene encoding chloramphenicol acetyltransferase
    566..1222    +  CDS            cat: CAT_ECOLX - Experimental evidence at protein level: Swiss-Prot protein existence level 1. This enzyme is an effector of chloramphenicol resistance in bacteria. From Escherichia coli. This protein is used as a marker in many commonly used cloning vectors, such as pACYC184.
   1249..1276    +  terminator     T7Te terminator: phage T7 early transcription terminator
   1288..1875    -  rep_origin     ori: high-copy-number ColE1/pMB1/pBR322/pUC origin of replication
   1897..1926    -  terminator     T3Te terminator: phage T3 early transcription terminator
   1998..2017    -  CDS            lacZα (fragment): LacZα fragment of β-galactosidase; lacZ fragment
>Addgene plasmid #234032 | makeTCR_Hs.TRBV7-4 | addgene full sequence | sequence record 468344 | Addgene NGS Result
CGTCTCACCATGGGCACCAGGCTCCTCTGCTGGGTGGTCCTGGGTTTCCTAGGGACAGATCACACAGGTG
CTGGAGTCTCCCAGTCCCCAAGGTACAAAGTCGCAAAGAGGGGACGGGATGTAGCTCTCAGGTGTGATTC
AATTTCGGGTCATGTAACCCTTTATTGGTACCGACAGACCCTGGGGCAGGGCTCAGAGGTTCTGACTTAC
TCCCAGAGTGATGCTCAACGAGACAAATCAGGGCGGCCCAGTGGTCGGTTCTCTGCAGAGAGGCCTGAGA
GATCTGTCTCCACTCTGAAGATCCAGCGCACAGAGCAGGGGGACTCAGCTGTGTATCTCTGTGTGAGACG
CAGGGAAGATGGCCGCGAAGAAAACGTCATAGCTGTTTCCTGACTGACCATTTAAATCATACCTGACCTC
CATAGCAGAAAGTCAAAAGCCTCCGACCGGAGGCTTTTGACTTGATCGGCACGTAAGAGGTTCCAACTTT
CACCATAATGAAATAAGATCACTACCGGGCGTATTTTTTGAGTTATCGAGATTTTCAGGAGCTAAGGAAG
CTAAAATGGAGAAAAAAATCACTGGATATACCACCGTTGATATATCCCAATGGCATCGTAAAGAACATTT
TGAGGCATTTCAGTCAGTTGCTCAATGTACCTATAACCAGACCGTTCAGCTGGATATTACGGCCTTTTTA
AAGACCGTAAAGAAAAATAAGCACAAGTTTTATCCGGCCTTTATTCACATTCTTGCCCGCCTGATGAATG
CTCATCCGGAATTTCGTATGGCAATGAAAGACGGTGAGCTGGTGATATGGGATAGTGTTCACCCTTGTTA
CACCGTTTTCCATGAGCAAACTGAAACGTTTTCATCGCTCTGGAGTGAATACCACGACGATTTCCGGCAG
TTTCTACACATATATTCGCAAGATGTGGCGTGTTACGGTGAAAACCTGGCCTATTTCCCTAAAGGGTTTA
TTGAGAATATGTTTTTTGTCTCAGCCAATCCCTGGGTGAGTTTCACCAGTTTTGATTTAAACGTGGCCAA
TATGGACAACTTCTTCGCCCCCGTTTTCACCATGGGCAAATATTATACGCAAGGCGACAAGGTGCTGATG
CCGCTGGCGATTCAGGTTCATCATGCCGTTTGTGATGGCTTCCATGTCGGCAGAATGCTTAATGAATTAC
AACAGTACTGCGATGAGTGGCAGGGCGGGGCGTAATGAGGGCCCAAATGTAATCACCTGGCTCACCTTCG
GGTGGGCCTTTCTGCGTTGCTGGCGTTTTTCCATAGGCTCCGCCCCCCTGACGAGCATCACAAAAATCGA
TGCTCAAGTCAGAGGTGGCGAAACCCGACAGGACTATAAAGATACCAGGCGTTTCCCCCTGGAAGCTCCC
TCGTGCGCTCTCCTGTTCCGACCCTGCCGCTTACCGGATACCTGTCCGCCTTTCTCCCTTCGGGAAGCGT
GGCGCTTTCTCATAGCTCACGCTGTAGGTATCTCAGTTCGGTGTAGGTCGTTCGCTCCAAGCTGGGCTGT
GTGCACGAACCCCCCGTTCAGCCCGACCGCTGCGCCTTATCCGGTAACTATCGTCTTGAGTCCAACCCGG
TAAGACACGACTTATCGCCACTGGCAGCAGCCACTGGTAACAGGATTAGCAGAGCGAGGTATGTAGGCGG
TGCTACAGAGTTCTTGAAGTGGTGGCCTAACTACGGCTACACTAGAAGAACAGTATTTGGTATCTGCGCT
CTGCTGAAGCCAGTTACCTCGGAAAAAGAGTTGGTAGCTCTTGATCCGGCAAACAAACCACCGCTGGTAG
CGGTGGTTTTTTTGTTTGCAAGCAGCAGATTACGCGCAGAAAAAAAGGATCTCAAGAAGATCCTTTGATT
TTCTACCGAAGAAAGGCCCACCCGTGAAGGTGAGCCAGTGAGTTGATTGCAGTCCAGTTACGCTGGAGTC
TGAGGCTCGTCCTGAATGATATCAAGCTTGAATTCGTTTGTAAAACGACGGCCAGTGCTAACCGTATCGC
ATTGGCCATACCTACA
